>Addgene plasmid #163309 | p8195 MSCV-P C-FlagHA 6E7 R77S | addgene full sequence | sequence record 323450 | Addgene NGS Result
GCTGCAGCATCGTTCTGTGTTGTCTCTGTCTGACTGTGTTTCTGTATTTGTCTGAAAATTAGGGCCAGAC
TGTTACCACTCCCTTAAGTTTGACCTTAGGTCACTGGAAAGATGTCGAGCGGATCGCTCACAACCAGTCG
GTAGATGTCAAGAAGAGACGTTGGGTTACCTTCTGCTCTGCAGAATGGCCAACCTTTAACGTCGGATGGC
CGCGAGACGGCACCTTTAACCGAGACCTCATCACCCAGGTTAAGATCAAGGTCTTTTCACCTGGCCCGCA
TGGACACCCAGACCAGGTCCCCTACATCGTGACCTGGGAAGCCTTGGCTTTTGACCCCCCTCCCTGGGTC
AAGCCCTTTGTACACCCTAAGCCTCCGCCTCCTCTTCCTCCATCCGCCCCGTCTCTCCCCCTTGAACCTC
CTCGTTCGACCCCGCCTCGATCCTCCCTTTATCCAGCCCTCACTCCTTCTCTAGGCGCCGGAATTAGATC
TAATACGACTCACTATAGGGAGACCCAAGCTGGCTAGTTAAGCTATCAACAAGTTTGTACAAAAAAGTTG
GCATGCATGGAAGACATGTTACCCTAAAGGATATTGTATTAGACCTGCAACCTCCAGACCCTGTAGGGTT
ACATTGCTATGAGCAATTAGTAGACAGCTCAGAAGATGAGGTGGACGAAGTGGACGGACAAGATTCACAA
CCTTTAAAACAACATTTCCAAATAGTGACCTGTTGCTGTGGATGTGACAGCAACGTTCGACTGGTTGTGC
AGTGTACAGAAACAGACATCAGCGAAGTGCAACAGCTTCTGTTGGGAACACTAAACATAGTGTGTCCCAT
CTGCGCACCGAAGACCCCAACTTTCTTGTACAAAGTGGTTGATCTAGAGGGCCCGCGGTTCGAACTCGAG
GACTACAAGGACGACGATGACAAGTCGGCCGCTGGAGGATACCCCTACGACGTGCCCGACTACGCCTAGA
ATTCTACCGGGTAGGGGAGGCGCTTTTCCCAAGGCAGTCTGGAGCATGCGCTTTAGCAGCCCCGCTGGGC
ACTTGGCGCTACACAAGTGGCCTCTGGCCTCGCACACATTCCACATCCACCGGTAGGCGCCAACCGGCTC
CGTTCTTTGGTGGCCCCTTCGCGCCACCTTCTACTCCTCCCCTAGTCAGGAAGTTCCCCCCCGCCCCGCA
GCTCGCGTCGTGCAGGACGTGACAAATGGAAGTAGCACGTCTCACTAGTCTCGTGCAGATGGACAGCACC
GCTGAGCAATGGAAGCGGGTAGGCCTTTGGGGCAGCGGCCAATAGCAGCTTTGCTCCTTCGCTTTCTGGG
CTCAGAGGCTGGGAAGGGGTGGGTCCGGGGGCGGGCTCAGGGGCGGGCTCAGGGGCGGGGCGGGCGCCCG
AAGGTCCTCCGGAGGCCCGGCATTCTGCACGCTTCAAAAGCGCACGTCTGCCGCGCTGTTCTCCTCTTCC
TCATCTCCGGGCCTTTCGACCTGCAGCCCAAGCTTACCATGACCGAGTACAAGCCCACGGTGCGCCTCGC
CACCCGCGACGACGTCCCCAGGGCCGTACGCACCCTCGCCGCCGCGTTCGCCGACTACCCCGCCACGCGC
CACACCGTCGATCCGGACCGCCACATCGAGCGGGTCACCGAGCTGCAAGAACTCTTCCTCACGCGCGTCG
GGCTCGACATCGGCAAGGTGTGGGTCGCGGACGACGGCGCCGCGGTGGCGGTCTGGACCACGCCGGAGAG
CGTCGAAGCGGGGGCGGTGTTCGCCGAGATCGGCCCGCGCATGGCCGAGTTGAGCGGTTCCCGGCTGGCC
GCGCAGCAACAGATGGAAGGCCTCCTGGCGCCGCACCGGCCCAAGGAGCCCGCGTGGTTCCTGGCCACCG
TCGGCGTCTCGCCCGACCACCAGGGCAAGGGTCTGGGCAGCGCCGTCGTGCTCCCCGGAGTGGAGGCGGC
CGAGCGCGCCGGGGTGCCCGCCTTCCTGGAGACCTCCGCGCCCCGCAACCTCCCCTTCTACGAGCGGCTC
GGCTTCACCGTCACCGCCGACGTCGAGGTGCCCGAAGGACCGCGCACCTGGTGCATGACCCGCAAGCCCG
GTGCCTGACGCCCGCCCCACGACCCGCAGCGCCCGACCGAAAGGAGCGCACGACCCCATGCATCGATAAA
ATAAAAGATTTTATTTAGTCTCCAGAAAAAGGGGGGAATGAAAGACCCCACCTGTAGGTTTGGCAAGCTA
GCTTAAGTAACGCCATTTTGCAAGGCATGGAAAATACATAACTGAGAATAGAGAAGTTCAGATCAAGGTT
AGGAACAGAGAGACAGCAGAATATGGGCCAAACAGGATATCTGTGGTAAGCAGTTCCTGCCCCGGCTCAG
GGCCAAGAACAGATGGTCCCCAGATGCGGTCCCGCCCTCAGCAGTTTCTAGAGAACCATCAGATGTTTCC
AGGGTGCCCCAAGGACCTGAAATGACCCTGTGCCTTATTTGAACTAACCAATCAGTTCGCTTCTCGCTTC
TGTTCGCGCGCTTCTGCTCCCCGAGCTCAATAAAAGAGCCCACAACCCCTCACTCGGCGCGCCAGTCCTC
CGATAGACTGCGTCGCCCGGGTACCCGTGTATCCAATAAACCCTCTTGCAGTTGCATCCGACTTGTGGTC
TCGCTGTTCCTTGGGAGGGTCTCCTCTGAGTGATTGACTACCCGTCAGCGGGGGTCTTTCATGGGTAACA
GTTTCTTGAAGTTGGAGAACAACATTCTGAGGGTAGGAGTCGAATATTAAGTAATCCTGACTCAATTAGC
CACTGTTTTGAATCCACATACTCCAATACTCCTGAAATAGTTCATTATGGACAGCGCAGAAAGAGCTGGG
GAGAATTGTGAAATTGTTATCCGCTCACAATTCCACACAACATACGAGCCGGAAGCATAAAGTGTAAAGC
CTGGGGTGCCTAATGAGTGAGCTAACTCACATTAATTGCGTTGCGCTCACTGCCCGCTTTCCAGTCGGGA
AACCTGTCGTGCCAGCTGCATTAATGAATCGGCCAACGCGCGGGGAGAGGCGGTTTGCGTATTGGGCGCT
CTTCCGCTTCCTCGCTCACTGACTCGCTGCGCTCGGTCGTTCGGCTGCGGCGAGCGGTATCAGCTCACTC
AAAGGCGGTAATACGGTTATCCACAGAATCAGGGGATAACGCAGGAAAGAACATGTGAGCAAAAGGCCAG
CAAAAGGCCAGGAACCGTAAAAAGGCCGCGTTGCTGGCGTTTTTCCATAGGCTCCGCCCCCCTGACGAGC
ATCACAAAAATCGACGCTCAAGTCAGAGGTGGCGAAACCCGACAGGACTATAAAGATACCAGGCGTTTCC
CCTTGGAAGCTCCCTCGTGCGCTCTCCTGTTCCGACCCTGCCGCTTACCGGATACCTGTCCGCCTTTCTC
CCTTCGGGAAGCGTGGCGCTTTCTCATAGCTCACGCTGTAGGTATCTCAGTTCGGTGTAGGTCGTTCGCT
CCAAGCTGGGCTGTGTGCACGAACCCCCCGTTCAGCCCGACCGCTGCGCCTTATCCGGTAACTATCGTCT
TGAGTCCAACCCGGTAAGACACGACTTATCGCCACTGGCAGCAGCCACTGGTAACAGGATTAGCAGAGCG
AGGTATGTAGGCGGTGCTACAGAGTTCTTGAAGTGGTGGCCTAACTACGGCTACACTAGAAGAACAGTAT
TTGGTATCTGCGCTCTGCTGAAGCCAGTTACCTTCGGAAAAAGAGTTGGTAGCTCTTGATCCGGCAAACA
AACCACCGCTGGTAGCGGTGGTTTTTTTGTTTGCAAGCAGCAGATTACGCGCAGAAAAAAAGGATCTCAA
GAAGATCCTTTGATCTTTTCTACGGGGTCTGACGCTCAGTGGAACGAAAACTCACGTTAAGGGATTTTGG
TCATGAGATTATCAAAAAGGATCTTCACCTAGATCCTTTTAAATTAAAAATGAAGTTTTAAATCAATCTA
AAGTATATATGAGTAAACTTGGTCTGACAGTTACCAATGCTTAATCAGTGAGGCACCTATCTCAGCGATC
TGTCTATTTCGTTCATCCATAGTTGCCTGACTCCCCGTCGTGTAGATAACTACGATACGGGAGGGCTTAC
CATCTGGCCCCAGTGCTGCAATGATACCGCGAGACCCACGCTCACCGGCTCCAGATTTATCAGCAATAAA
CCAGCCAGCCGGAAGGGCCGAGCGCAGAAGTGGTCCTGCAACTTTATCCGCCTCCATCCAGTCTATTAAT
TGTTGCCGGGAAGCTAGAGTAAGTAGTTCGCCAGTTAATAGTTTGCGCAACGTTGTTGCCATTGCTACAG
GCATCGTGGTGTCACGCTCGTCGTTTGGTATGGCTTCATTCAGCTCCGGTTCCCAACGATCAAGGCGAGT
TACATGATCCCCCATGTTGTGCAAAAAAGCGGTTAGCTCCTTCGGTCCTCCGATCGTTGTCAGAAGTAAG
TTGGCCGCAGTGTTATCACTCATGGTTATGGCAGCACTGCATAATTCTCTTACTGTCATGCCATCCGTAA
GATGCTTTTCTGTGACTGGTGAGTACTCAACCAAGTCATTCTGAGAATAGTGTATGCGGCGACCGAGTTG
CTCTTGCCCGGCGTCAATACGGGATAATACCGCGCCACATAGCAGAACTTTAAAAGTGCTCATCATTGGA
AAACGTTCTTCGGGGCGAAAACTCTCAAGGATCTTACCGCTGTTGAGATCCAGTTCGATGTAACCCACTC
GTGCACCCAACTGATCTTCAGCATCTTTTACTTTCACCAGCGTTTCTGGGTGAGCAAAAACAGGAAGGCA
AAATGCCGCAAAAAAGGGAATAAGGGCGACACGGAAATGTTGAATACTCATACTCTTCCTTTTTCAATAT
TATTGAAGCATTTATCAGGGTTATTGTCTCATGAGCGGATACATATTTGAATGTATTTAGAAAAATAAAC
AAATAGGGGTTCCGCGCACATTTCCCCGAAAAGTGCCACCTGACGTCTAAGAAACCATTATTATCATGAC
ATTAACCTATAAAAATAGGCGTATCACGAGGCCCTTTCGTCTCGCGCGTTTCGGTGATGACGGTGAAAAC
CTCTGACACATGCAGCTCCCGGAGACGGTCACAGCTTGTCTGTAAGCGGATGCCGGGAGCAGACAAGCCC
GTCAGGGCGCGTCAGCGGGTGTTGGCGGGTGTCGGGGCTGGCTTAACTATGCGGCATCAGAGCAGATTGT
ACTGAGAGTGCACCATATGCGGTGTGAAATACCGCACAGATGCGTAAGGAGAAAATACCGCATCAGGCGC
CATTCGCCATTCAGGCTGCGCAACTGTTGGGAAGGGCGATCGGTGCGGGCCTCTTCGCTATTACGCCAGC
TGGCGAAAGGGGGATGTGCTGCAAGGCGATTAAGTTGGGTAACGCCAGGGTTTTCCCAGTCACGACGTTG
TAAAACGACGGCGCAAGGAATGGTGCATGCAAGGAGATGGCGCCCAACAGTCCCCCGGCCACGGGGCCTG
CCACCATACCCACGCCGAAACAAGCGCTCATGAGCCCGAAGTGGCGAGCCCGATCTTCCCCATCGGTGAT
GTCGGCGATATAGGCGCCAGCAACCGCACCTGTGGCGCCGGTGATGCCGGCCACGATGCGTCCGGCGTAG
AGGCGATTAGTCCAATTTGTTAAAGACAGGATATCAGTGGTCCAGGCTCTAGTTTTGACTCAACAATATC
ACCAGCTGAAGCCTATAGAGTACGAGCCATAGATAAAATAAAAGATTTTATTTAGTCTCCAGAAAAAGGG
GGGAATGAAAGACCCCACCTGTAGGTTTGGCAAGCTAGCTTAAGTAACGCCATTTTGCAAGGCATGGAAA
ATACATAACTGAGAATAGAGAAGTTCAGATCAAGGTTAGGAACAGAGAGACAGCAGAATATGGGCCAAAC
AGGATATCTGTGGTAAGCAGTTCCTGCCCCGGCTCAGGGCCAAGAACAGATGGTCCCCAGATGCGGTCCC
GCCCTCAGCAGTTTCTAGAGAACCATCAGATGTTTCCAGGGTGCCCCAAGGACCTGAAATGACCCTGTGC
CTTATTTGAACTAACCAATCAGTTCGCTTCTCGCTTCTGTTCGCGCGCTTCTGCTCCCCGAGCTCAATAA
AAGAGCCCACAACCCCTCACTCGGCGCGCCAGTCCTCCGATAGACTGCGTCGCCCGGGTACCCGTATTCC
CAATAAAGCCTCTTGCTGTTTGCATCCGAATCGTGGACTCGCTGATCCTTGGGAGGGTCTCCTCAGATTG
ATTGACTGCCCACCTCGGGGGTCTTTCATTTGGAGGTTCCACCGAGATTTGGAGACCCCTGCCCAGGGAC
CACCGACCCCCCCGCCGGGAGGTAAGCTGGCCAGCGGTCGTTTCGTGTCTGTCTCTGTCTTTGTGCGTGT
TTGTGCCGGCATCTAATGTTTGCGCCTGCGTCTGTACTAGTTAGCTAACTAGCTCTGTATCTGGCGGACC
CGTGGTGGAACTGACGAGTTCTGAACACCCGGCCGCAACCCTGGGAGACGTCCCAGGGACTTTGGGGGCC
GTTTTTGTGGCCCGACCTGAGGAAGGGAGTCGATGTGGAATCCGACCCCGTCAGGATATGTGGTTCTGGT
AGGAGACGAGAACCTAAAACAGTTCCCGCCTCCGTCTGAATTTTTGCTTTCGGTTTGGAACCGAAGCCGC
GCGTCTTGTCTGCTGCAGC
Features (pLannotate 1.2.2; 23 found; start..end, strand, type, name):
     63..479     +  CDS            gag (truncated): truncated Moloney murine leukemia virus (MMLV) gag gene lacking the start codon
    491..509     +  promoter       T7 promoter: promoter for bacteriophage T7 RNA polymerase
    540..557     +  protein_bind   attB1 (fragment): mutant version of attB; core recombination site for the Gateway® BP reaction BP Clonase™
    563..856     +  CDS            E7: VE7_HPV6B - Experimental evidence at protein level: Swiss-Prot protein existence level 1. Plays a role in viral genome replication by driving entry of quiescent cells into the cell cycle. Stimulation of progression from G1 to S phase allows the virus to efficiently use the cellular DNA replicating machinery to achieve viral genome replication. E7 protein has both transforming and trans-activating activities. Induces the disassembly of the E2F1 transcription factor from RB1, with subsequent transcriptional activation of E2F1-regulated S-phase genes. Interferes with host histone deacetylation me
    856..879     -  protein_bind   attB2: mutant version of attB; recombination site for the Gateway® BP reaction BP Clonase™
    914..934     +  CDS            FLAG (fragment): FLAG® epitope tag, followed by an enterokinase cleavage site
    989..1488    +  promoter       PGK promoter: mouse phosphoglycerate kinase 1 promoter
   1509..2108    +  CDS            PuroR: puromycin N-acetyltransferase; pac from Streptomyces alboniger; confers resistance to puromycin
   2208..2722    +  LTR            3' LTR: 3' long terminal repeat from murine embryonic stem cell virus
   2884..2900    -  protein_bind   lac operator: The lac repressor binds to the lac operator to inhibit transcription in E. coli. This inhibition can be relieved by adding lactose or isopropyl-β-D-thiogalactopyranoside (IPTG). lac repressor encoded by lacI
   2908..2938    -  promoter       lac promoter: promoter for the E. coli lac operon
   2953..2974    -  protein_bind   CAP binding site: CAP binding activates transcription in the presence of cAMP. E. coli catabolite activator protein
   2987..3079    -  CDS            lacI (fragment): lac repressor; lacI; The lac repressor binds to the lac operator to inhibit transcription in E. coli. This inhibition can be relieved by adding lactose or isopropyl-β-D-thiogalactopyranoside (IPTG).
   3262..3850    -  rep_origin     ori: high-copy-number ColE1/pMB1/pBR322/pUC origin of replication
   4021..4881    -  CDS            AmpR: β-lactamase; bla; confers resistance to ampicillin, carbenicillin, and related antibiotics
   4882..4986    -  promoter       AmpR promoter: bla
   5081..5116    +  CDS            rop (fragment): Rop protein, which maintains plasmids at low copy number; rop
   5218..5317    +  misc_feature   bom (fragment): basis of mobility region from pBR322
   5323..5472    -  CDS            lacZα (fragment): LacZα fragment of β-galactosidase; lacZ fragment
   5472..5673    -  CDS            TcR (fragment): tetracycline efflux protein; tet; confers resistance to tetracycline
   5674..5772    +  CDS            env (fragment): murine leukemia virus gPr80 envelope polyprotein precursor; env; proteolytically cleaved into gp70SU and p15TM subunits
   5814..6330    +  LTR            5' LTR: 5' long terminal repeat from murine embryonic stem cell virus
   6394..6735    +  misc_feature   MESV Ψ: packaging signal of murine embryonic stem cell virus
