[The description below was written by a language model from this plasmid's Addgene catalogue record and pLannotate feature annotations shown in this document.]
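Description:
p8195 MSCV-P C-FlagHA 6E7 R77S is a 6.7 kb gammaretroviral expression vector built on the murine stem cell virus (MSCV) backbone and designed to deliver a mutant human papillomavirus type 6 E7 gene into mammalian cells. In bacteria it is maintained through a high-copy ColE1/pUC-type origin and selected with ampicillin via the β-lactamase gene. The remaining bacterial annotations (fragments of lacI, lacZα, rop, bom and TcR) are non-functional leftovers of the vector's cloning history.

The proviral region is bounded by MESV-derived 5' and 3' LTRs. The 5' LTR is followed by the Ψ packaging signal and a truncated MMLV gag segment lacking its start codon, which together promote encapsidation of the genomic RNA when gag, pol and env are supplied in trans by packaging cells. The 5' LTR also acts as the promoter for the insert. The 294 bp HPV6 E7 open reading frame carrying the R77S substitution was introduced by Gateway recombination and sits between attB1 and attB2 sites, reading through attB2 into a C-terminal Flag-HA tandem epitope tag. The feature table detects only a FLAG fragment, and HA is listed in the catalogue entry but not annotated. A short T7 promoter lies upstream of attB1. Downstream, a mouse PGK promoter drives puromycin N-acetyltransferase, allowing selection of stably transduced cells.

The associated publication concerns a conserved C-terminal E7 residue that mediates binding to PTPN14 and repression of epithelial differentiation. This suggests the construct serves as a point-mutant counterpart to wild-type E7 in such studies, with the tag enabling detection or affinity purification of E7 complexes.
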