Addgene plasmid #163309: p8195 MSCV-P C-FlagHA 6E7 R77S
Purpose: Expresses HPV6 E7 R77S
Depositing lab: Elizabeth White. Depositing organization: University of Pennsylvania. Publication: A Conserved Amino Acid in the C Terminus of Human Papillomavirus E7 Mediates Binding to PTPN14 and Repression of Epithelial Differentiation. Hatterschide J, Brantly AC, Grace M, Munger K, White EA. J Virol. 2020 Aug 17;94(17). pii: JVI.01024-20. doi: 10.1128/JVI.01024-20. Print 2020 Aug 17. PubMed 32581101.
Backbone
  Vector backbone: MSCV
  Vector type: Retroviral
  Selectable markers: Puromycin
Growth in bacteria
  Bacterial resistance: Ampicillin, 100 μg/mL
  Growth temperature: 37°C
  Growth strain: NEB Stable
  Copy number: High Copy
Gene/Insert
  Gene/Insert name: HPV6 E7 R77S
  Species: Human papillomavirus type 6
  Insert size (bp): 294
  Mutation: R77S
  Promoter: MSCV LTR
  Tag / fusion protein: FlagHA (C terminal on insert)
  Cloning method: Gateway Cloning
  Sequencing primers: 5′ pLXSN
Terms and licenses: Academic/Nonprofit Terms; Industry Terms: Not Available to Industry
How to cite: p8195 MSCV-P C-FlagHA 6E7 R77S was a gift from Elizabeth White (Addgene plasmid # 163309 ; http://n2t.net/addgene:163309 ; RRID:Addgene_163309)
