>Addgene plasmid #163309 | p8195 MSCV-P C-FlagHA 6E7 R77S | depositor partial sequence | sequence record 316526 | Result from sequencing of insert
CCCTCACTCCTTCTCTAGGCGCCGGAATTAGATCTAATACGACTCACTATAGGGAGACCCAAGCTGGCTA
GTTAAGCTATCAACAAGTTTGTACAAAAAAGTTGGCATGCATGGAAGACATGTTACCCTAAAGGATATTG
TATTAGACCTGCAACCTCCAGACCCTGTAGGGTTACATTGCTATGAGCAATTAGTAGACAGCTCAGAAGA
TGAGGTGGACGAAGTGGACGGACAAGATTCACAACCTTTAAAACAACATTTCCAAATAGTGACCTGTTGC
TGTGGATGTGACAGCAACGTTCGACTGGTTGTGCAGTGTACAGAAACAGACATCAGCGAAGTGCAACAGC
TTCTGTTGGGAACACTAAACATAGTGTGTCCCATCTGCGCACCGAAGACCCCAACTTTCTTGTACAAAGT
GGTTGATCTAGAGGGCCCGCGGTTCGAACTCGAGGACTACAAGGACGACGATGACAAGTCGGCCGCTGGA
GGATACCCCTACGACGTGCCCGACTACGCCTAGAATTCTACCGGGTAGGGGAGGCGCTTTTCCCAAGGCA
GTCTGGAGCATGCGCTTTAGCAGCCCCGCTGGGCACTTGGCGCTACACAAGTGGCCTCTGGCCTCGCACA
CATTCCACATCCACCGGTAGGCGCCAACCGGCTCCGTTCTTTGGTGGCCCCTTCGCGCCACCTTCTACTC
CTCCCCTAGTCAGGAAGTTCCCCCCCGCCCCGCAGCTCGCGTCGTGCAGGACGTGACAAATGGAAGTAGC
ACGTCTCACTAGTCTCGTGCAGATGGACAGCACCGCTGAGCAATGGAAGCGGGTAGGCCTTTGGG
